Addgene plasmid #142516: TFORF1908
Purpose: Lentiviral vector for overexpressing transcription factor ORFs with unique 24-bp barcodes. Barcodes facilitate identification of transcription factors in pooled screens.
Depositing lab: Feng Zhang. Depositing organization: Broad Institute. Publication: A transcription factor atlas of directed differentiation. Joung J, Ma S, Tay T, Geiger-Schuller KR, Kirchgatterer PC, Verdine VK, Guo B, Arias-Garcia MA, Allen WE, Singh A, Kuksenko O, Abudayyeh OO, Gootenberg JS, Fu Z, Macrae RK, Buenrostro JD, Regev A, Zhang F. Cell. 2023 Jan 5;186(1):209-229.e26. doi: 10.1016/j.cell.2022.11.026. PubMed 36608654.
Backbone
  Vector backbone: pLX_TRC317
  Backbone manufacturer: Broad Institute Genetic Perturbation Platform
  Backbone size w/o insert (bp): 8264
  Vector type: Mammalian Expression, Lentiviral
  Selectable markers: Puromycin
Growth in bacteria
  Bacterial resistance: Ampicillin, 100 μg/mL
  Growth temperature: 37°C
  Growth strain: NEB Stable
  Copy number: High Copy
Gene/Insert
  Gene/Insert name: TCF7L2
  Species: H. sapiens (human)
  Insert size (bp): 1571
  Entrez Gene: TCF7L2 (a.k.a. TCF-4, TCF4)
  Promoter: EF1a
  Cloning method: Unknown
  Sequencing primers: 5′ GGGTGGAGACTGAAGTTAGGCCAG; 3′ CACATAGCGTAAAAGGAGCAACATAG
Terms and licenses: Academic/Nonprofit Terms; Industry Terms: Not Available to Industry
Depositor comments: NM_001146283,ENST00000355717 . The transcription factor ORF portion of this plasmid was synthesized by Genewiz. Please test multiple small colonies in case of plasmid recombination. To make this collection available in a timely manner, a portion of this collection was not fully sequenced by Addgene. If an Addgene verified full plasmid sequence is not available, please contact us prior to placing an order to request the full sequence.
How to cite: TFORF1908 was a gift from Feng Zhang (Addgene plasmid # 142516 ; http://n2t.net/addgene:142516 ; RRID:Addgene_142516)
