[The description below was written by a language model from this plasmid's Addgene catalogue record and pLannotate feature annotations shown in this document.]
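Description:
TFORF1908 is a third-generation-style, self-inactivating lentiviral expression plasmid built on the pLX_TRC317 backbone and carrying the human transcription factor TCF7L2 (also called TCF4), a Wnt-pathway effector that partners with β-catenin. It belongs to a large barcoded collection of transcription factor ORFs, in which each clone carries a unique 24-bp barcode so that individual factors can be identified by sequencing in pooled overexpression screens, such as screens for drivers of directed differentiation. The plasmid is maintained in E. coli through a high-copy ColE1/pUC-type origin with ampicillin resistance, and an f1 origin is also present. The depositor warns that recombination can occur, as is common for LTR-containing plasmids.

The viral genome is transcribed in packaging cells from an RSV promoter fused to a truncated HIV-1 5' LTR, followed by the Ψ packaging signal, a gag fragment, the RRE for Rev-dependent export and a cPPT/CTS. It ends in a ΔU3 3' LTR, which inactivates LTR promoter activity after integration, and an SV40 polyadenylation signal lies downstream. Within the provirus, an SV40 promoter drives puromycin N-acetyltransferase for selection of transduced mammalian cells, and a separate EF-1α promoter drives the synthesized TCF7L2 ORF, with a WPRE downstream to enhance transcript expression. The automated annotation labels most of the ORF as the mouse orthologue and only a short terminal part as human. This probably reflects high sequence conservation and isoform differences, since the record specifies a human transcript. The barcode is not annotated in the feature table, so its exact position is not given. The 9,835-nt sequence matches the stated backbone and insert sizes.
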