Features (pLannotate 1.2.2; 32 found; start..end, strand, type, name):
      5..231     +  promoter       RSV promoter: Rous sarcoma virus enhancer/promoter
    232..412     +  LTR            5' LTR (truncated): truncated 5' long terminal repeat (LTR) from HIV-1
    459..584     +  misc_feature   HIV-1 Ψ: packaging signal of human immunodeficiency virus type 1
    568..931     +  CDS            HIV-1 gag (fragment): gag protein from human immunodeficiency virus 1; gag
   1077..1310    +  misc_feature   RRE: The Rev response element (RRE) of HIV-1 allows for Rev-dependent mRNA export from the nucleus to the cytoplasm.
   1687..1713    +  CDS            Rev (fragment): human immunodeficiency virus 1 (HIV-1) Rev protein; rev; enhances nuclear export of unspliced and incompletely spliced viral mRNAs
   1720..1743    +  promoter       SV40 promoter (fragment): SV40 early promoter
   1744..1815    +  promoter       SV40 promoter (fragment): SV40 enhancer and early promoter
   1839..1974    +  rep_origin     SV40 ori: SV40 origin of replication
   2020..2616    +  CDS            PuroR (fragment): puromycin N-acetyltransferase; pac from Streptomyces; confers resistance to puromycin
   2665..2782    +  misc_feature   cPPT/CTS: central polypurine tract and central termination sequence of HIV-1
   2847..2913    +  CDS            small t antigen (fragment): SV40 (simian virus 40) small t antigen
   2920..4098    +  promoter       EF-1α promoter: strong constitutive promoter for human elongation factor EF-1α
   4115..5503    +  CDS            Tcf7l2: TF7L2_MOUSE - Also known as Tcf4. Experimental evidence at protein level: Swiss-Prot protein existence level 1. Participates in the Wnt signaling pathway and modulates MYC expression by binding to its promoter in a sequence-specific manner. Acts as repressor in the absence of CTNNB1, and as activator in its presence. Activates transcription from promoters with several copies of the Tcf motif CCTTTGATC in the presence of CTNNB1. TLE1, TLE2, TLE3 and TLE4 repress transactivation mediated by TCF7L2/TCF4 and CTNNB1. Expression of dominant-negative mutants results in cell-cycle arrest in G1 (By sim
   5506..5571    +  CDS            TCF7L2 (fragment): TF7L2_HUMAN - Also known as TCF4. Experimental evidence at protein level: Swiss-Prot protein existence level 1. Participates in the Wnt signaling pathway and modulates MYC expression by binding to its promoter in a sequence-specific manner. Acts as repressor in the absence of CTNNB1, and as activator in its presence. Activates transcription from promoters with several copies of the Tcf motif 5'-CCTTTGATC-3' in the presence of CTNNB1. TLE1, TLE2, TLE3 and TLE4 repress transactivation mediated by TCF7L2/TCF4 and CTNNB1. Expression of dominant-negative mutants results in cell-cycle arrest in G1.
   5597..5650    +  promoter       U6 promoter (fragment): RNA polymerase III promoter for human U6 snRNA
   5692..6280    +  misc_feature   WPRE: woodchuck hepatitis virus posttranscriptional regulatory element
   6331..6350    +  misc_feature   cPPT/CTS (fragment): central polypurine tract and central termination sequence of HIV-1
   6352..6585    +  LTR            3' LTR (ΔU3): self-inactivating 3' long terminal repeat (LTR) from HIV-1
   6663..6784    +  polyA_signal   SV40 poly(A) signal: SV40 polyadenylation signal
   6824..6959    +  rep_origin     SV40 ori: SV40 origin of replication
   6980..6998    -  promoter       T7 promoter: promoter for bacteriophage T7 RNA polymerase
   7006..7161    +  CDS            lacZα (fragment): LacZα fragment of β-galactosidase; lacZ fragment
   7166..7594    +  rep_origin     f1 ori (sequence partly withheld): f1 bacteriophage origin of replication; arrow indicates direction of (+) strand synthesis
   7647..7751    +  promoter       AmpR promoter: bla
   7752..8612    +  CDS            AmpR: β-lactamase; bla; confers resistance to ampicillin, carbenicillin, and related antibiotics
   8783..9371    +  rep_origin     ori: high-copy-number ColE1/pMB1/pBR322/pUC origin of replication
   9554..9646    +  CDS            lacI (fragment): lac repressor; lacI; The lac repressor binds to the lac operator to inhibit transcription in E. coli. This inhibition can be relieved by adding lactose or isopropyl-β-D-thiogalactopyranoside (IPTG).
   9659..9680    +  protein_bind   CAP binding site: CAP binding activates transcription in the presence of cAMP. E. coli catabolite activator protein
   9695..9725    +  promoter       lac promoter: promoter for the E. coli lac operon
   9733..9749    +  protein_bind   lac operator: The lac repressor binds to the lac operator to inhibit transcription in E. coli. This inhibition can be relieved by adding lactose or isopropyl-β-D-thiogalactopyranoside (IPTG). lac repressor encoded by lacI
   9794..9812    +  promoter       T3 promoter: promoter for bacteriophage T3 RNA polymerase
>Addgene plasmid #142516 | TFORF1908 | addgene full sequence | sequence record 397244 | Addgene NGS Result
TTAATGTAGTCTTATGCAATACTCTTGTAGTCTTGCAACATGGTAACGATGAGTTAGCAACATGCCTTAC
AAGGAGAGAAAAAGCACCGTGCATGCCGATTGGTGGAAGTAAGGTGGTACGATCGTGCCTTATTAGGAAG
GCAACAGACGGGTCTGACATGGATTGGACGAACCACTGAATTGCCGCATTGCAGAGATATTGTATTTAAG
TGCCTAGCTCGATACATAAACGGGTCTCTCTGGTTAGACCAGATCTGAGCCTGGGAGCTCTCTGGCTAAC
TAGGGAACCCACTGCTTAAGCCTCAATAAAGCTTGCCTTGAGTGCTTCAAGTAGTGTGTGCCCGTCTGTT
GTGTGACTCTGGTAACTAGAGATCCCTCAGACCCTTTTAGTCAGTGTGGAAAATCTCTAGCAGTGGCGCC
CGAACAGGGACTTGAAAGCGAAAGGGAAACCAGAGGAGCTCTCTCGACGCAGGACTCGGCTTGCTGAAGC
GCGCACGGCAAGAGGCGAGGGGCGGCGACTGGTGAGTACGCCAAAAATTTTGACTAGCGGAGGCTAGAAG
GAGAGAGATGGGTGCGAGAGCGTCAGTATTAAGCGGGGGAGAATTAGATCGCGATGGGAAAAAATTCGGT
TAAGGCCAGGGGGAAAGAAAAAATATAAATTAAAACATATAGTATGGGCAAGCAGGGAGCTAGAACGATT
CGCAGTTAATCCTGGCCTGTTAGAAACATCAGAAGGCTGTAGACAAATACTGGGACAGCTACAACCATCC
CTTCAGACAGGATCAGAAGAACTTAGATCATTATATAATACAGTAGCAACCCTCTATTGTGTGCATCAAA
GGATAGAGATAAAAGACACCAAGGAAGCTTTAGACAAGATAGAGGAAGAGCAAAACAAAAGTAAGACCAC
CGCACAGCAAGCGGCCGCTGATCTTCAGACCTGGAGGAGGAGATATGAGGGACAATTGGAGAAGTGAATT
ATATAAATATAAAGTAGTAAAAATTGAACCATTAGGAGTAGCACCCACCAAGGCAAAGAGAAGAGTGGTG
CAGAGAGAAAAAAGAGCAGTGGGAATAGGAGCTTTGTTCCTTGGGTTCTTGGGAGCAGCAGGAAGCACTA
TGGGCGCAGCGTCAATGACGCTGACGGTACAGGCCAGACAATTATTGTCTGGTATAGTGCAGCAGCAGAA
CAATTTGCTGAGGGCTATTGAGGCGCAACAGCATCTGTTGCAACTCACAGTCTGGGGCATCAAGCAGCTC
CAGGCAAGAATCCTGGCTGTGGAAAGATACCTAAAGGATCAACAGCTCCTGGGGATTTGGGGTTGCTCTG
GAAAACTCATTTGCACCACTGCTGTGCCTTGGAATGCTAGTTGGAGTAATAAATCTCTGGAACAGATTTG
GAATCACACGACCTGGATGGAGTGGGACAGAGAAATTAACAATTACACAAGCTTAATACACTCCTTAATT
GAAGAATCGCAAAACCAGCAAGAAAAGAATGAACAAGAATTATTGGAATTAGATAAATGGGCAAGTTTGT
GGAATTGGTTTAACATAACAAATTGGCTGTGGTATATAAAATTATTCATAATGATAGTAGGAGGCTTGGT
AGGTTTAAGAATAGTTTTTGCTGTACTTTCTATAGTGAATAGAGTTAGGCAGGGATATTCACCATTATCG
TTTCAGACCCACCTCCCAACCCCGAGGGGACCCATGCATTGCATCTCAATTAGTCAGCAACCAGGTGTGG
AAAGTCCCCAGGCTCCCCAGCAGGCAGAAGTATGCAAAGCATGCGTCTCAATTAGTCAGCAACCATAGTC
CCGCCCCTAACTCCGCCCATCCCGCCCCTAACTCCGCCCAGTTCCGCCCATTCTCCGCCCCATGGCTGAC
TAATTTTTTTTATTTATGCAGAGGCCGAGGCCGCCTCGGCCTCTGAGCTATTCCAGAAGTAGTGAGGAGG
CTTTTTTGGAGGCCTAGGCTTTTGCAAAAAGCTTTCTAGAGGTACCACCGGAGCTTACCATGACCGAGTA
CAAGCCCACGGTGCGCCTCGCCACCCGCGACGACGTCCCCAGGGCCGTACGCACCCTCGCCGCCGCGTTC
GCCGACTACCCCGCCACGCGCCACACCGTCGATCCGGACCGCCACATCGAGCGGGTCACCGAGCTGCAAG
AACTCTTCCTCACGCGCGTCGGGCTCGACATCGGCAAGGTGTGGGTCGCGGACGACGGCGCCGCCGTGGC
GGTCTGGACCACGCCGGAGAGCGTCGAAGCGGGGGCGGTGTTCGCCGAGATCGGCCCGCGCATGGCCGAG
TTGAGCGGTTCCCGGCTGGCCGCGCAGCAACAGATGGAAGGCCTCCTGGCGCCGCACCGGCCCAAGGAGC
CCGCGTGGTTCCTGGCCACCGTCGGCGTCTCGCCCGACCACCAGGGCAAGGGTCTGGGCAGCGCCGTCGT
GCTCCCCGGAGTGGAGGCGGCCGAGCGCGCCGGGGTGCCCGCCTTCCTGGAGACCTCCGCGCCCCGCAAC
CTCCCCTTCTACGAGCGGCTCGGCTTCACCGTCACCGCCGACGTCGAGGTGCCCGAAGGACCGCGCACCT
GGTGCATGACCCGCAAGCCCGGTGCCAGTTAACGAATTCTAGATCTTGAGACAAATGGCAGTATTCATCC
ACAATTTTAAAAGAAAAGGGGGGATTGGGGGGTACAGTGCAGGGGAAAGAATAGTAGACATAATAGCAAC
AGACATACAAACTAAAGAATTACAAAAACAAATTACAAAAATTCAAAATTTTCGGGTTTATTACAGGGAC
AGCAGAGATCCACTTTGGCGCCGGCTCGAGGCCTGCAGGTGCAAAGATGGATAAAGTTTTAAACAGAGAG
GAATCTTTGCAGCTAATGGACCTTCTAGGTCTTGAAAGGAGTGGGAATTGGCTCCGGTGCCCGTCAGTGG
GCAGAGCGCACATCGCCCACAGTCCCCGAGAAGTTGGGGGGAGGGGTCGGCAATTGAACCGGTGCCTAGA
GAAGGTGGCGCGGGGTAAACTGGGAAAGTGATGTCGTGTACTGGCTCCGCCTTTTTCCCGAGGGTGGGGG
AGAACCGTATATAAGTGCAGTAGTCGCCGTGAACGTTCTTTTTCGCAACGGGTTTGCCGCCAGAACACAG
GTAAGTGCCGTGTGTGGTTCCCGCGGGCCTGGCCTCTTTACGGGTTATGGCCCTTGCGTGCCTTGAATTA
CTTCCACCTGGCTGCAGTACGTGATTCTTGATCCCGAGCTTCGGGTTGGAAGTGGGTGGGAGAGTTCGAG
GCCTTGCGCTTAAGGAGCCCCTTCGCCTCGTGCTTGAGTTGAGGCCTGGCCTGGGCGCTGGGGCCGCCGC
GTGCGAATCTGGTGGCACCTTCGCGCCTGTCTCGCTGCTTTCGATAAGTCTCTAGCCATTTAAAATTTTT
GATGACCTGCTGCGACGCTTTTTTTCTGGCAAGATAGTCTTGTAAATGCGGGCCAAGATCTGCACACTGG
TATTTCGGTTTTTGGGGCCGCGGGCGGCGACGGGGCCCGTGCGTCCCAGCGCACATGTTCGGCGAGGCGG
GGCCTGCGAGCGCGGCCACCGAGAATCGGACGGGGGTAGTCTCAAGCTGGCCGGCCTGCTCTGGTGCCTG
GCCTCGCGCCGCCGTGTATCGCCCCGCCCTGGGCGGCAAGGCTGGCCCGGTCGGCACCAGTTGCGTGAGC
GGAAAGATGGCCGCTTCCCGGCCCTGCTGCAGGGAGCTCAAAATGGAGGACGCGGCGCTCGGGAGAGCGG
GCGGGTGAGTCACCCACACAAAGGAAAAGGGCCTTTCCGTCCTCAGCCGTCGCTTCATGTGACTCCACGG
AGTACCGGGCGCCGTCCAGGCACCTCGATTAGTTCTCGAGCTTTTGGAGTACGTCGTCTTTAGGTTGGGG
GGAGGGGTTTTATGCGATGGAGTTTCCCCACACTGAGTGGGTGGAGACTGAAGTTAGGCCAGCTTGGCAC
TTGATGTAATTCTCCTTGGAATTTGCCCTTTTTGAGTTTGGATCTTGGTTCATTCTCAAGCCTCAGACAG
TGGTTCAAAGTTTTTTTCTTCCATTTCAGGTGTCGTGAGGCTAGCACCGCCACCATGCCGCAGCTGAACG
GCGGTGGAGGGGATGACCTAGGCGCCAACGACGAACTGATTTCCTTCAAAGACGAGGGCGAACAGGAGGA
GAAGAGCTCCGAAAACTCCTCGGCAGAGAGGGATTTAGCTGATGTCAAATCGTCTCTAGTCAATGAATCA
GAAACGAATCAAAACAGCTCCTCCGATTCCGAGGCGGAAAGACGGCCTCCGCCTCGCTCCGAAAGTTTCC
GAGACAAATCCCGGGAAAGTTTGGAAGAAGCGGCCAAGAGGCAAGATGGAGGGCTCTTTAAGGGGCCACC
GTATCCCGGCTACCCCTTCATCATGATCCCCGACCTGACGAGCCCCTACCTCCCCAACGGATCGCTCTCG
CCCACCGCCCGAACCTATCTCCAGATGAAATGGCCACTGCTTGATGTCCAGGCAGGGAGCCTCCAGAGTA
GACAAGCCCTCAAGGATGCCCGGTCCCCATCACCGGCACACATTGTCAGCCCCCTCCCTTGCTGCACTCA
GGGACATGACTGTCAGCACTTCTACCCCCCCTCAGACTTCACTGTCAGCACTCAAGTCTTCAGGGACATG
AAAAGGAGCCACTCCTTACAAAAAGTTGGGGAGCCCTGGTGTATTGAGTCTAACAAAGTGCCAGTGGTGC
AGCACCCTCACCATGTCCACCCCCTCACGCCTCTTATCACGTACAGCAATGAACACTTCACGCCGGGAAA
CCCACCTCCACACTTACCAGCCGACGTAGACCCCAAAACAGGAATCCCACGGCCTCCGCACCCTCCAGAT
ATATCCCCGTATTACCCACTATCGCCTGGCACCGTAGGACAAATCCCCCATCCGCTAGGATGGTTAGTAC
CACAGCAAGGTCAACCAGTGTACCCAATCACGACAGGAGGATTCAGACACCCCTACCCCACAGCTCTGAC
CGTCAATGCTTCCATGTCCAGGTTCCCTCCCCATATGGTCCCACCACATCATACGCTACACACGACGGGC
ATTCCGCATCCGGCCATAGTCACACCAACAGTCAAACAGGAATCGTCCCAGAGTGATGTCGGCTCACTCC
ATAGTTCAAAGCATCAGGACTCCAAAAAGGAAGAAGAAAAGAAGAAGCCCCACATAAAGAAACCTCTTAA
TGCATTCATGTTGTATATGAAGGAAATGAGAGCAAAGGTCGTAGCTGAGTGCACGTTGAAAGAAAGCGCG
GCCATCAACCAGATCCTTGGGCGGAGGTGGCATGCACTGTCCAGAGAAGAGCAAGCGAAATACTACGAGC
TGGCCCGGAAGGAGCGACAGCTTCATATGCAACTGTACCCCGGCTGGTCCGCGCGGGATAACTATGGAAA
GAAGAAGAAGAGGAAAAGGGACAAGCAGCCGGGAGAGACCAATGGAGAAAAAAAAAGTGCGTTCGCTACA
TACAAGGTGAAGGCAGCTGCCTCAGCCCACCCTCTTCAGATGGAAGCTTACTAGTAATGAACTAGTCCGT
AACTTGAAAGTATTTCGATTTCTTGGCTTTATATATCTTGTGGAAAGGACGAGCGGAACGACACACCAAT
CCAGTCACGCGTTAAGTCGACAATCAACCTCTGGATTACAAAATTTGTGAAAGATTGACTGGTATTCTTA
ACTATGTTGCTCCTTTTACGCTATGTGGATACGCTGCTTTAATGCCTTTGTATCATGCTATTGCTTCCCG
TATGGCTTTCATTTTCTCCTCCTTGTATAAATCCTGGTTGCTGTCTCTTTATGAGGAGTTGTGGCCCGTT
GTCAGGCAACGTGGCGTGGTGTGCACTGTGTTTGCTGACGCAACCCCCACTGGTTGGGGCATTGCCACCA
CCTGTCAGCTCCTTTCCGGGACTTTCGCTTTCCCCCTCCCTATTGCCACGGCGGAACTCATCGCCGCCTG
CCTTGCCCGCTGCTGGACAGGGGCTCGGCTGTTGGGCACTGACAATTCCGTGGTGTTGTCGGGGAAATCA
TCGTCCTTTCCTTGGCTGCTCGCCTGTGTTGCCACCTGGATTCTGCGCGGGACGTCCTTCTGCTACGTCC
CTTCGGCCCTCAATCCAGCGGACCTTCCTTCCCGCGGCCTGCTGCCGGCTCTGCGGCCTCTTCCGCGTCT
TCGCCTTCGCCCTCAGACGAGTCGGATCTCCCTTTGGGCCGCCTCCCCGCGTCGACTTTAAGACCAATGA
CTTACAAGGCAGCTGTAGATCTTAGCCACTTTTTAAAAGAAAAGGGGGGACTGGAAGGGCTAATTCACTC
CCAACGAAGACAAGATCTGCTTTTTGCTTGTACTGGGTCTCTCTGGTTAGACCAGATCTGAGCCTGGGAG
CTCTCTGGCTAACTAGGGAACCCACTGCTTAAGCCTCAATAAAGCTTGCCTTGAGTGCTTCAAGTAGTGT
GTGCCCGTCTGTTGTGTGACTCTGGTAACTAGAGATCCCTCAGACCCTTTTAGTCAGTGTGGAAAATCTC
TAGCAGTACGTATAGTAGTTCATGTCATCTTATTATTCAGTATTTATAACTTGCAAAGAAATGAATATCA
GAGAGTGAGAGGAACTTGTTTATTGCAGCTTATAATGGTTACAAATAAAGCAATAGCATCACAAATTTCA
CAAATAAAGCATTTTTTTCACTGCATTCTAGTTGTGGTTTGTCCAAACTCATCAATGTATCTTATCATGT
CTGGCTCTAGCTATCCCGCCCCTAACTCCGCCCATCCCGCCCCTAACTCCGCCCAGTTCCGCCCATTCTC
CGCCCCATGGCTGACTAATTTTTTTTATTTATGCAGAGGCCGAGGCCGCCTCGGCCTCTGAGCTATTCCA
GAAGTAGTGAGGAGGCTTTTTTGGAGGCCTAGGGACGTACCCAATTCGCCCTATAGTGAGTCGTATTACG
CGCGCTCACTGGCCGTCGTTTTACAACGTCGTGACTGGGAAAACCCTGGCGTTACCCAACTTAATCGCCT
TGCAGCACATCCCCCTTTCGCCAGCTGGCGTAATAGCGAAGAGGCCCGCACCGATCGCCCTTCCCAACAG
TTGCGCAGCCTGAATGGCGAATGGG
[124 nt withheld, positions 7166-7289]
C
[91 nt withheld, positions 7291-7381]
A
[49 nt withheld, positions 7383-7431]
CCTTTGACGTTGGAGTCCACGTTCTTT
[37 nt withheld, positions 7459-7495]
ACCCTATCTCGGTCTATTCTTTTGATTTATAAGGGATTTTGCCGATTTCGGCCTATTGGTTAAAAAATGA
GCTGATTTAACAAAAATTTAACGCGAATTTTAACAAAATATTAACGCTTACAATTTAGGTGGCACTTTTC
GGGGAAATGTGCGCGGAACCCCTATTTGTTTATTTTTCTAAATACATTCAAATATGTATCCGCTCATGAG
ACAATAACCCTGATAAATGCTTCAATAATATTGAAAAAGGAAGAGTATGAGTATTCAACATTTCCGTGTC
GCCCTTATTCCCTTTTTTGCGGCATTTTGCCTTCCTGTTTTTGCTCACCCAGAAACGCTGGTGAAAGTAA
AAGATGCTGAAGATCAGTTGGGTGCACGAGTGGGTTACATCGAACTGGATCTCAACAGCGGTAAGATCCT
TGAGAGTTTTCGCCCCGAAGAACGTTTTCCAATGATGAGCACTTTTAAAGTTCTGCTATGTGGCGCGGTA
TTATCCCGTATTGACGCCGGGCAAGAGCAACTCGGTCGCCGCATACACTATTCTCAGAATGACTTGGTTG
AGTACTCACCAGTCACAGAAAAGCATCTTACGGATGGCATGACAGTAAGAGAATTATGCAGTGCTGCCAT
AACCATGAGTGATAACACTGCGGCCAACTTACTTCTGACAACGATCGGAGGACCGAAGGAGCTAACCGCT
TTTTTGCACAACATGGGGGATCATGTAACTCGCCTTGATCGTTGGGAACCGGAGCTGAATGAAGCCATAC
CAAACGACGAGCGTGACACCACGATGCCTGTAGCAATGGCAACAACGTTGCGCAAACTATTAACTGGCGA
ACTACTTACTCTAGCTTCCCGGCAACAATTAATAGACTGGATGGAGGCGGATAAAGTTGCAGGACCACTT
CTGCGCTCGGCCCTTCCGGCTGGCTGGTTTATTGCTGATAAATCTGGAGCCGGTGAGCGTGGGTCTCGCG
GTATCATTGCAGCACTGGGGCCAGATGGTAAGCCCTCCCGTATCGTAGTTATCTACACGACGGGGAGTCA
GGCAACTATGGATGAACGAAATAGACAGATCGCTGAGATAGGTGCCTCACTGATTAAGCATTGGTAACTG
TCAGACCAAGTTTACTCATATATACTTTAGATTGATTTAAAACTTCATTTTTAATTTAAAAGGATCTAGG
TGAAGATCCTTTTTGATAATCTCATGACCAAAATCCCTTAACGTGAGTTTTCGTTCCACTGAGCGTCAGA
CCCCGTAGAAAAGATCAAAGGATCTTCTTGAGATCCTTTTTTTCTGCGCGTAATCTGCTGCTTGCAAACA
AAAAAACCACCGCTACCAGCGGTGGTTTGTTTGCCGGATCAAGAGCTACCAACTCTTTTTCCGAAGGTAA
CTGGCTTCAGCAGAGCGCAGATACCAAATACTGTTCTTCTAGTGTAGCCGTAGTTAGGCCACCACTTCAA
GAACTCTGTAGCACCGCCTACATACCTCGCTCTGCTAATCCTGTTACCAGTGGCTGCTGCCAGTGGCGAT
AAGTCGTGTCTTACCGGGTTGGACTCAAGACGATAGTTACCGGATAAGGCGCAGCGGTCGGGCTGAACGG
GGGGTTCGTGCACACAGCCCAGCTTGGAGCGAACGACCTACACCGAACTGAGATACCTACAGCGTGAGCT
ATGAGAAAGCGCCACGCTTCCCGAAGGGAGAAAGGCGGACAGGTATCCGGTAAGCGGCAGGGTCGGAACA
GGAGAGCGCACGAGGGAGCTTCCAGGGGGAAACGCCTGGTATCTTTATAGTCCTGTCGGGTTTCGCCACC
TCTGACTTGAGCGTCGATTTTTGTGATGCTCGTCAGGGGGGCGGAGCCTATGGAAAAACGCCAGCAACGC
GGCCTTTTTACGGTTCCTGGCCTTTTGCTGGCCTTTTGCTCACATGTTCTTTCCTGCGTTATCCCCTGAT
TCTGTGGATAACCGTATTACCGCCTTTGAGTGAGCTGATACCGCTCGCCGCAGCCGAACGACCGAGCGCA
GCGAGTCAGTGAGCGAGGAAGCGGAAGAGCGCCCAATACGCAAACCGCCTCTCCCCGCGCGTTGGCCGAT
TCATTAATGCAGCTGGCACGACAGGTTTCCCGACTGGAAAGCGGGCAGTGAGCGCAACGCAATTAATGTG
AGTTAGCTCACTCATTAGGCACCCCAGGCTTTACACTTTATGCTTCCGGCTCGTATGTTGTGTGGAATTG
TGAGCGGATAACAATTTCACACAGGAAACAGCTATGACCATGATTACGCCAAGCGCGCAATTAACCCTCA
CTAAAGGGAACAAAAGCTGGAGCTGCAAGC
