>Addgene plasmid #142516 | TFORF1908 | depositor partial sequence | sequence record 279686 | Insert
ACCGCCACCATGCCGCAGCTGAACGGCGGTGGAGGGGATGACCTAGGCGCCAACGACGAACTGATTTCCT
TCAAAGACGAGGGCGAACAGGAGGAGAAGAGCTCCGAAAACTCCTCGGCAGAGAGGGATTTAGCTGATGT
CAAATCGTCTCTAGTCAATGAATCAGAAACGAATCAAAACAGCTCCTCCGATTCCGAGGCGGAAAGACGG
CCTCCGCCTCGCTCCGAAAGTTTCCGAGACAAATCCCGGGAAAGTTTGGAAGAAGCGGCCAAGAGGCAAG
ATGGAGGGCTCTTTAAGGGGCCACCGTATCCCGGCTACCCCTTCATCATGATCCCCGACCTGACGAGCCC
CTACCTCCCCAACGGATCGCTCTCGCCCACCGCCCGAACCTATCTCCAGATGAAATGGCCACTGCTTGAT
GTCCAGGCAGGGAGCCTCCAGAGTAGACAAGCCCTCAAGGATGCCCGGTCCCCATCACCGGCACACATTG
TCAGCCCCCTCCCTTGCTGCACTCAGGGACATGACTGTCAGCACTTCTACCCCCCCTCAGACTTCACTGT
CAGCACTCAAGTCTTCAGGGACATGAAAAGGAGCCACTCCTTACAAAAAGTTGGGGAGCCCTGGTGTATT
GAGTCTAACAAAGTGCCAGTGGTGCAGCACCCTCACCATGTCCACCCCCTCACGCCTCTTATCACGTACA
GCAATGAACACTTCACGCCGGGAAACCCACCTCCACACTTACCAGCCGACGTAGACCCCAAAACAGGAAT
CCCACGGCCTCCGCACCCTCCAGATATATCCCCGTATTACCCACTATCGCCTGGCACCGTAGGACAAATC
CCCCATCCGCTAGGATGGTTAGTACCACAGCAAGGTCAACCAGTGTACCCAATCACGACAGGAGGATTCA
GACACCCCTACCCCACAGCTCTGACCGTCAATGCTTCCATGTCCAGGTTCCCTCCCCATATGGTCCCACC
ACATCATACGCTACACACGACGGGCATTCCGCATCCGGCCATAGTCACACCAACAGTCAAACAGGAATCG
TCCCAGAGTGATGTCGGCTCACTCCATAGTTCAAAGCATCAGGACTCCAAAAAGGAAGAAGAAAAGAAGA
AGCCCCACATAAAGAAACCTCTTAATGCATTCATGTTGTATATGAAGGAAATGAGAGCAAAGGTCGTAGC
TGAGTGCACGTTGAAAGAAAGCGCGGCCATCAACCAGATCCTTGGGCGGAGGTGGCATGCACTGTCCAGA
GAAGAGCAAGCGAAATACTACGAGCTGGCCCGGAAGGAGCGACAGCTTCATATGCAACTGTACCCCGGCT
GGTCCGCGCGGGATAACTATGGAAAGAAGAAGAAGAGGAAAAGGGACAAGCAGCCGGGAGAGACCAATGG
AGAAAAAAAAAGTGCGTTCGCTACATACAAGGTGAAGGCAGCTGCCTCAGCCCACCCTCTTCAGATGGAA
GCTTACTAGTAATGAACTAGTCCGTAACTTGAAAGTATTTCGATTTCTTGGCTTTATATATCTTGTGGAA
AGGACGAGCGGAACGACACACCAATCCAGTC
