>Addgene plasmid #142516 | TFORF1908 | depositor partial sequence | sequence record 279687 | Barcode
GCGGAACGACACACCAATCCAGTC
